Addgene plasmid #155215: pCDNA3.1-Muc2D1D2D3
Purpose: Expresses human MUC2 residues 21-1259
Depositing lab: Deborah Fass. Depositing organization: Weizmann Institute of Science. Publication: Assembly Mechanism of Mucin and von Willebrand Factor Polymers. Javitt G, Khmelnitsky L, Albert L, Bigman LS, Elad N, Morgenstern D, Ilani T, Levy Y, Diskin R, Fass D. Cell. 2020 Oct 29;183(3):717-729.e16. doi: 10.1016/j.cell.2020.09.021. Epub 2020 Oct 7. PubMed 33031746.
Backbone
  Vector backbone: pcDNA3.1
  Vector type: Mammalian Expression
Growth in bacteria
  Bacterial resistance: Ampicillin, 100 μg/mL
  Growth temperature: 37°C
  Growth strain: DH5alpha ; XL1
  Copy number: High Copy
Gene/Insert
  Gene/Insert name: Muc2 D1D2D3
  Species: H. sapiens (human)
  GenBank ID: NM_002457.4
  Entrez Gene: MUC2 (a.k.a. MLP, MUC-2, SMUC)
  Tag / fusion protein: 6xHistadine (C terminal on insert)
Terms and licenses: Academic/Nonprofit Terms; Industry Terms: Not Available to Industry
How to cite: pCDNA3.1-Muc2D1D2D3 was a gift from Deborah Fass (Addgene plasmid # 155215 ; http://n2t.net/addgene:155215 ; RRID:Addgene_155215)
