[The description below was written by a language model from this plasmid's Addgene catalogue record and pLannotate feature annotations shown in this document.]
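Description:
pCDNA3.1-Muc2D1D2D3 is a mammalian expression plasmid of about 9.2 kb, built on the pcDNA3.1 backbone, that encodes the N-terminal portion of human MUC2 (residues 21-1259, named in the record as the D1, D2 and D3 assemblies). It is propagated in E. coli from a high-copy ColE1/pUC-type origin under ampicillin selection (AmpR with its bla promoter). An f1 origin is also present. For selection in mammalian cells, the backbone carries a neomycin phosphotransferase gene driven by the SV40 early promoter and terminated by an SV40 polyadenylation signal.

The expression cassette uses the CMV immediate-early enhancer and promoter, followed by a T7 promoter, and ends with the bovine growth hormone polyadenylation signal. The MUC2 segment starts at residue 21, so the native signal peptide appears to be omitted. Immediately upstream of it, the annotation finds a roughly 90 nt fragment matching human QSOX1. Its position and size suggest a heterologous secretion signal, though the record does not say so. The automated annotation labels the main coding region by similarity to rat Muc2, but the catalogue fields give the insert as human. A C-terminal 6xHis tag is recorded for the insert and would allow metal-affinity purification, but it does not appear as a separate feature in the table. Short hits to an HIV-1 LTR, ble and lacI are fragments and probably backbone remnants or annotation artefacts.

The plasmid is suited to producing the recombinant MUC2 amino-terminal region in cultured mammalian cells. The associated publication concerns the assembly mechanism of mucin and von Willebrand factor polymers.
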