Features (pLannotate 1.2.2; 21 found; start..end, strand, type, name):
      1..380     +  enhancer       CMV enhancer: human cytomegalovirus immediate early enhancer
    381..584     +  promoter       CMV promoter: human cytomegalovirus (CMV) immediate early promoter
    580..613     +  LTR            5' LTR (truncated) (fragment): truncated 5' long terminal repeat (LTR) from HIV-1
    629..647     +  promoter       T7 promoter: promoter for bacteriophage T7 RNA polymerase
    701..790     +  CDS            QSOX1 (fragment): QSOX1_HUMAN - Also known as QSCN6 From Homo sapiens (Human).
    794..4498    +  CDS            Muc2 (fragment): MUC2_RAT - Experimental evidence at protein level: Swiss-Prot protein existence level 1. Coats the epithelia of the intestines, airways, and other mucus membrane-containing organs. Thought to provide a protective, lubricating barrier against particles and infectious agents at mucosal surfaces. Major constituent of both the inner and outer mucus layers of the colon and may play a role in excluding bacteria from the inner mucus layer (By similarity). From Rattus norvegicus (Rat).
   4605..4829    +  polyA_signal   bGH poly(A) signal: bovine growth hormone polyadenylation signal
   4833..4854    +  promoter       SV40 promoter (fragment): SV40 enhancer and early promoter
   4875..5303    +  rep_origin     f1 ori (sequence partly withheld): f1 bacteriophage origin of replication; arrow indicates direction of (+) strand synthesis
   5317..5646    +  promoter       SV40 promoter: SV40 enhancer and early promoter
   5713..6504    +  CDS            neo: KKA2_KLEPN - Also known as kan, nptII. Experimental evidence at protein level: Swiss-Prot protein existence level 1. Resistance to kanamycin, neomycin, paromomycin, ribostamycin, butirosin and gentamicin B. From Klebsiella pneumoniae.
   6528..6686    +  CDS            ble (fragment): BLE_KLEPN - Experimental evidence at protein level: Swiss-Prot protein existence level 1. Binding protein with a strong affinity to the bleomycin family of antibiotics. Binds to CL990; an antimitotic-antibiotic compound. From Klebsiella pneumoniae.
   6681..6802    +  polyA_signal   SV40 poly(A) signal: SV40 polyadenylation signal
   6875..6891    -  protein_bind   lac operator: The lac repressor binds to the lac operator to inhibit transcription in E. coli. This inhibition can be relieved by adding lactose or isopropyl-β-D-thiogalactopyranoside (IPTG). lac repressor encoded by lacI
   6899..6929    -  promoter       lac promoter: promoter for the E. coli lac operon
   6944..6965    -  protein_bind   CAP binding site: CAP binding activates transcription in the presence of cAMP. E. coli catabolite activator protein
   6978..7070    -  CDS            lacI (fragment): lac repressor; lacI; The lac repressor binds to the lac operator to inhibit transcription in E. coli. This inhibition can be relieved by adding lactose or isopropyl-β-D-thiogalactopyranoside (IPTG).
   7253..7841    -  rep_origin     ori: high-copy-number ColE1/pMB1/pBR322/pUC origin of replication
   8012..8872    -  CDS            AmpR: β-lactamase; bla; confers resistance to ampicillin, carbenicillin, and related antibiotics
   8873..8977    -  promoter       AmpR promoter: bla
   9036..9088    -  misc_feature   bom (fragment): basis of mobility region from pBR322
>Addgene plasmid #155215 | pCDNA3.1-Muc2D1D2D3 | addgene full sequence | sequence record 310426 | Addgene NGS Result
GACATTGATTATTGACTAGTTATTAATAGTAATCAATTACGGGGTCATTAGTTCATAGCCCATATATGGA
GTTCCGCGTTACATAACTTACGGTAAATGGCCCGCCTGGCTGACCGCCCAACGACCCCCGCCCATTGACG
TCAATAATGACGTATGTTCCCATAGTAACGCCAATAGGGACTTTCCATTGACGTCAATGGGTGGAGTATT
TACGGTAAACTGCCCACTTGGCAGTACATCAAGTGTATCATATGCCAAGTACGCCCCCTATTGACGTCAA
TGACGGTAAATGGCCCGCCTGGCATTATGCCCAGTACATGACCTTATGGGACTTTCCTACTTGGCAGTAC
ATCTACGTATTAGTCATCGCTATTACCATGGTGATGCGGTTTTGGCAGTACATCAATGGGCGTGGATAGC
GGTTTGACTCACGGGGATTTCCAAGTCTCCACCCCATTGACGTCAATGGGAGTTTGTTTTGGCACCAAAA
TCAACGGGACTTTCCAAAATGTCGTAACAACTCCGCCCCATTGACGCAAATGGGCGGTAGGCGTGTACGG
TGGGAGGTCTATATAAGCAGAGCTCTCTGGCTAACTAGAGAACCCACTGCTTACTGGCTTATCGAAATTA
ATACGACTCACTATAGGGAGACCCAAGCTGGCTAGCGTTTAAACTTAAGCTTGGTACCGAGCTCGGATCC
ATGAGGAGGTGCAACAGCGGCTCCGGGCCGCCGCCGTCGCTGCTGCTGCTGCTGTGGCTGCTCGCGGTTC
CCGGCGCTAACGCGGCCCCGTCGGAGCTCCAGACAGAGGGCAGAACCCGAAACCACGGCCACAACGTCTG
CAGCACCTGGGGCAACTTCCACTACAAGACCTTCGACGGGGACGTCTTCCGCTTCCCCGGCCTCTGCGAC
TACAACTTCGCCTCCGACTGCCGAGGCTCCTACAAGGAATTTGCTGTGCACCTGAAGCGGGGTCCGGGCC
AGGCTGAGGCCCCCGCCGGGGTGGAGTCCATCCTGCTGACCATCAAGGATGACACCATCTACCTCACCCG
CCACCTGGCTGTGCTTAACGGGGCCGTGGTCAGCACCCCGCACTACAGCCCCGGGCTGCTCATTGAGAAG
AGCGATGCCTACACCAAAGTCTACTCCCGCGCCGGCCTCACCCTCATGTGGAACCGGGAGGATGCACTCA
TGCTGGAGCTGGACACTAAGTTCCGGAACCACACCTGTGGCCTCTGCGGGGACTACAACGGCCTGCAGAG
CTATTCAGAATTCCTCTCTGACGGCGTGCTCTTCAGTCCCCTGGAGTTTGGGAACATGCAGAAGATCAAC
CAGCCCGATGTGGTGTGTGAGGATCCCGAGGAGGAGGTGGCCCCCGCATCCTGCTCCGAGCACCGCGCCG
AGTGTGAGAGGCTGCTGACCGCCGAGGCCTTCGCGGACTGTCAGGACCTGGTGCCGCTGGAGCCGTATCT
GCGCGCCTGCCAGCAGGACCGCTGCCGGTGCCCGGGCGGTGACACCTGCGTCTGCAGCACCGTGGCCGAG
TTCTCCCGCCAGTGCTCCCACGCCGGCGGCCGGCCCGGGAACTGGAGGACCGCCACGCTCTGCCCCAAGA
CCTGCCCCGGGAACCTGGTGTACCTGGAGAGCGGCTCGCCCTGCATGGACACCTGCTCACACCTGGAGGT
GAGCAGCCTGTGCGAGGAGCACCGCATGGACGGCTGTTTCTGCCCAGAAGGCACCGTATATGACGACATC
GGGGACAGTGGCTGCGTTCCTGTGAGCCAGTGCCACTGCAGGCTGCACGGACACCTGTACACACCGGGCC
AGGAGATCACCAATGACTGCGAGCAGTGTGTCTGTAACGCTGGCCGCTGGGTGTGCAAAGACCTGCCCTG
CCCCGGCACCTGTGCCCTGGAAGGCGGCTCCCACATCACCACCTTCGATGGGAAGACGTACACCTTCCAC
GGGGACTGCTACTATGTCCTGGCCAAGGGTGACCACAACGATTCCTATGCTCTCCTGGGCGAGCTGGCCC
CCTGTGGCTCCACAGACAAGCAGACCTGCCTGAAGACGGTGGTGCTGCTGGCTGACAAGAAGAAGAATGT
GGTGGTCTTCAAGTCCGATGGCAGTGTACTGCTCAACGAGCTGCAGGTGAACCTGCCCCACGTGACCGCG
AGCTTCTCTGTCTTCCGCCCGTCTTCCTACCACATCATGGTGAGCATGGCCATTGGCGTCCGGCTGCAGG
TGCAGCTGGCCCCAGTCATGCAACTCTTTGTGACACTGGACCAGGCCTCCCAGGGGCAGGTGCAGGGCCT
CTGCGGGAACTTCAACGGCCTGGAAGGTGACGACTTCAAGACGGCCAGCGGGCTGGTGGAGGCCACGGGG
GCCGGCTTTGCCAACACCTGGAAGGCACAGTCAAGCTGCCATGACAAGCTGGACTGGTTGGACGATCCCT
GCTCCCTGAACATCGAGAGCGCCAACTACGCCGAGCACTGGTGCTCCCTCCTGAAGAAGACAGAGACCCC
CTTTGGCAGGTGCCACTCGGCTGTGGACCCTGCTGAGTATTACAAGAGGTGCAAATATGACACGTGTAAC
TGTCAGAACAATGAGGACTGCCTGTGCGCCGCCCTGTCCTCCTACGCGCGCGCCTGCACCGCCAAGGGCG
TCATGCTGTGGGGCTGGCGGGAGCATGTCTGCAACAAGGATGTGGGCTCCTGCCCCAACTCGCAGGTCTT
CCTGTACAACCTGACCACCTGCCAGCAGACCTGCCGCTCCCTCTCCGAGGCCGACAGCCACTGTCTCGAG
GGCTTTGCGCCTGTGGACGGCTGCGGCTGCCCTGACCACACCTTCCTGGACGAGAAGGGCCGCTGCGTAC
CCCTGGCCAAGTGCTCCTGTTACCACCGCGGTCTCTACCTGGAGGCGGGGGATGTGGTCGTCAGGCAGGA
AGAACGATGTGTGTGCCGGGATGGGCGGCTGCACTGTAGGCAGATCCGGCTGATCGGCCAGAGCTGCACG
GCCCCAAAGATCCACATGGACTGCAGCAACCTGACTGCACTGGCCACCTCGAAGCCCCGAGCCCTCAGCT
GCCAGACGCTGGCCGCCGGCTATTACCACACAGAGTGTGTCAGTGGCTGTGTGTGCCCCGACGGGCTGAT
GGATGACGGCCGGGGTGGCTGTGTGGTGGAGAAGGAATGCCCTTGCGTCCATAACAACGACCTGTATTCT
TCCGGCGCCAAGATCAAGGTGGACTGCAATACCTGCACCTGCAAGAGAGGACGCTGGGTGTGCACCCAGG
CTGTGTGCCATGGCACCTGCTCCATTTACGGGAGTGGCCACTACATCACCTTTGATGGGAAGTACTACGA
CTTTGACGGACACTGCTCCTACGTGGCTGTTCAGGACTACTGCGGCCAGAACTCCTCACTGGGCTCATTC
AGCATCATCACCGAGAACGTCCCCTGTGGCACTACGGGCGTCACCTGCTCCAAGGCCATTAAGATCTTCA
TGGGGAGGACGGAGCTGAAGTTGGAAGACAAGCACCGTGTGGTGATCCAGCGTGATGAGGGTCACCACGT
GGCCTACACCACGCGGGAGGTGGGCCAGTACCTGGTGGTGGAGTCCAGCACGGGCATCATCGTCATCTGG
GACAAGAGGACCACCGTGTTCATCAAGCTGGCTCCCTCCTACAAGGGCACCGTGTGTGGCCTGTGTGGGA
ACTTTGACCACCGCTCCAACAACGACTTCACCACGCGGGACCACATGGTGGTGAGCAGCGAGCTGGACTT
CGGGAACAGCTGGAAGGAGGCCCCCACCTGCCCAGATGTGAGCACCAACCCCGAGCCCTGCAGCCTGAAC
CCGCACCGCCGCTCCTGGGCCGAGAAGCAGTGCAGCATCCTCAAAAGCAGCGTGTTCAGCATCTGCCACA
GCAAGGTGGACCCCAAGCCCTTCTACGAGGCCTGTGTGCACGACTCGTGCTCCTGTGACACGGGTGGGGA
CTGTGAGTGCTTCTGCTCTGCCGTGGCCTCCTACGCCCAGGAGTGTACCAAAGAGGGGGCCTGCGTGTTC
TGGAGGACGCCGGACCTGTGCCCCATATTCTGCGACTACTACAACCCTCCGCATGAGTGTGAGTGGCACT
ATGAGCCATGTGGGAACCGGAGCTTCGAGACCTGCAGGACCATCAACGGCATCCACTCCAACATCTCCGT
GTCCTACCTGGAGGGCTGCTACCCCCGGTGCCCCAAGGACAGGCCCATCTATGAGGAGGATCTGAAGAAG
TGTGTCACTGCAGACAAGTGTGGCTGCTATGTCGAGGACACCCACTACCCACCTGGAGCATCGGTTCCCA
CCGAGGAGACCTGCAAGTCCTGCGTGTGTACCAACTCCTCCCAAGTCGTCTGCAGGCCGGAAGAAGGAAA
GATTCTTAACCAGACCCAGGATGGCGCCTTCTGCTACTGGGAGATCTGTGGCCCCAACGGGACGGTGGAG
AAGCACTTCAACATCTGTTCCATTACGCACCATCATCACCATCATTGAGAATTCTGCAGATATCCAGCAC
AGTGGCGGCCGCTCGAGTCTAGAGGGCCCGTTTAAACCCGCTGATCAGCCTCGACTGTGCCTTCTAGTTG
CCAGCCATCTGTTGTTTGCCCCTCCCCCGTGCCTTCCTTGACCCTGGAAGGTGCCACTCCCACTGTCCTT
TCCTAATAAAATGAGGAAATTGCATCGCATTGTCTGAGTAGGTGTCATTCTATTCTGGGGGGTGGGGTGG
GGCAGGACAGCAAGGGGGAGGATTGGGAAGACAATAGCAGGCATGCTGGGGATGCGGTGGGCTCTATGGC
TTCTGAGGCGGAAAGAACCAGCTGGGGCTCTAGGGGGTATCCCC
[124 nt withheld, positions 4875-4998]
C
[91 nt withheld, positions 5000-5090]
A
[49 nt withheld, positions 5092-5140]
CCTTTGACGTTGGAGTCCACGTTCTTT
[37 nt withheld, positions 5168-5204]
ACCCTATCTCGGTCTATTCTTTTGATTTATAAGGGATTTTGCCGATTTCGGCCTATTGGTTAAAAAATGA
GCTGATTTAACAAAAATTTAACGCGAATTAATTCTGTGGAATGTGTGTCAGTTAGGGTGTGGAAAGTCCC
CAGGCTCCCCAGCAGGCAGAAGTATGCAAAGCATGCATCTCAATTAGTCAGCAACCAGGTGTGGAAAGTC
CCCAGGCTCCCCAGCAGGCAGAAGTATGCAAAGCATGCATCTCAATTAGTCAGCAACCATAGTCCCGCCC
CTAACTCCGCCCATCCCGCCCCTAACTCCGCCCAGTTCCGCCCATTCTCCGCCCCATGGCTGACTAATTT
TTTTTATTTATGCAGAGGCCGAGGCCGCCTCTGCCTCTGAGCTATTCCAGAAGTAGTGAGGAGGCTTTTT
TGGAGGCCTAGGCTTTTGCAAAAAGCTCCCGGGAGCTTGTATATCCATTTTCGGATCTGATCAAGAGACA
GGATGAGGATCGTTTCGCATGATTGAACAAGATGGATTGCACGCAGGTTCTCCGGCCGCTTGGGTGGAGA
GGCTATTCGGCTATGACTGGGCACAACAGACAATCGGCTGCTCTGATGCCGCCGTGTTCCGGCTGTCAGC
GCAGGGGCGCCCGGTTCTTTTTGTCAAGACCGACCTGTCCGGTGCCCTGAATGAACTGCAGGACGAGGCA
GCGCGGCTATCGTGGCTGGCCACGACGGGCGTTCCTTGCGCAGCTGTGCTCGACGTTGTCACTGAAGCGG
GAAGGGACTGGCTGCTATTGGGCGAAGTGCCGGGGCAGGATCTCCTGTCATCTCACCTTGCTCCTGCCGA
GAAAGTATCCATCATGGCTGATGCAATGCGGCGGCTGCATACGCTTGATCCGGCTACCTGCCCATTCGAC
CACCAAGCGAAACATCGCATCGAGCGAGCACGTACTCGGATGGAAGCCGGTCTTGTCGATCAGGATGATC
TGGACGAAGAGCATCAGGGGCTCGCGCCAGCCGAACTGTTCGCCAGGCTCAAGGCGCGCATGCCCGACGG
CGAGGATCTCGTCGTGACCCATGGCGATGCCTGCTTGCCGAATATCATGGTGGAAAATGGCCGCTTTTCT
GGATTCATCGACTGTGGCCGGCTGGGTGTGGCGGACCGCTATCAGGACATAGCGTTGGCTACCCGTGATA
TTGCTGAAGAGCTTGGCGGCGAATGGGCTGACCGCTTCCTCGTGCTTTACGGTATCGCCGCTCCCGATTC
GCAGCGCATCGCCTTCTATCGCCTTCTTGACGAGTTCTTCTGAGCGGGACTCTGGGGTTCGAAATGACCG
ACCAAGCGACGCCCAACCTGCCATCACGAGATTTCGATTCCACCGCCGCCTTCTATGAAAGGTTGGGCTT
CGGAATCGTTTTCCGGGACGCCGGCTGGATGATCCTCCAGCGCGGGGATCTCATGCTGGAGTTCTTCGCC
CACCCCAACTTGTTTATTGCAGCTTATAATGGTTACAAATAAAGCAATAGCATCACAAATTTCACAAATA
AAGCATTTTTTTCACTGCATTCTAGTTGTGGTTTGTCCAAACTCATCAATGTATCTTATCATGTCTGTAT
ACCGTCGACCTCTAGCTAGAGCTTGGCGTAATCATGGTCATAGCTGTTTCCTGTGTGAAATTGTTATCCG
CTCACAATTCCACACAACATACGAGCCGGAAGCATAAAGTGTAAAGCCTGGGGTGCCTAATGAGTGAGCT
AACTCACATTAATTGCGTTGCGCTCACTGCCCGCTTTCCAGTCGGGAAACCTGTCGTGCCAGCTGCATTA
ATGAATCGGCCAACGCGCGGGGAGAGGCGGTTTGCGTATTGGGCGCTCTTCCGCTTCCTCGCTCACTGAC
TCGCTGCGCTCGGTCGTTCGGCTGCGGCGAGCGGTATCAGCTCACTCAAAGGCGGTAATACGGTTATCCA
CAGAATCAGGGGATAACGCAGGAAAGAACATGTGAGCAAAAGGCCAGCAAAAGGCCAGGAACCGTAAAAA
GGCCGCGTTGCTGGCGTTTTTCCATAGGCTCCGCCCCCCTGACGAGCATCACAAAAATCGACGCTCAAGT
CAGAGGTGGCGAAACCCGACAGGACTATAAAGATACCAGGCGTTTCCCCCTGGAAGCTCCCTCGTGCGCT
CTCCTGTTCCGACCCTGCCGCTTACCGGATACCTGTCCGCCTTTCTCCCTTCGGGAAGCGTGGCGCTTTC
TCATAGCTCACGCTGTAGGTATCTCAGTTCGGTGTAGGTCGTTCGCTCCAAGCTGGGCTGTGTGCACGAA
CCCCCCGTTCAGCCCGACCGCTGCGCCTTATCCGGTAACTATCGTCTTGAGTCCAACCCGGTAAGACACG
ACTTATCGCCACTGGCAGCAGCCACTGGTAACAGGATTAGCAGAGCGAGGTATGTAGGCGGTGCTACAGA
GTTCTTGAAGTGGTGGCCTAACTACGGCTACACTAGAAGAACAGTATTTGGTATCTGCGCTCTGCTGAAG
CCAGTTACCTTCGGAAAAAGAGTTGGTAGCTCTTGATCCGGCAAACAAACCACCGCTGGTAGCGGTGGTT
TTTTTGTTTGCAAGCAGCAGATTACGCGCAGAAAAAAAGGATCTCAAGAAGATCCTTTGATCTTTTCTAC
GGGGTCTGACGCTCAGTGGAACGAAAACTCACGTTAAGGGATTTTGGTCATGAGATTATCAAAAAGGATC
TTCACCTAGATCCTTTTAAATTAAAAATGAAGTTTTAAATCAATCTAAAGTATATATGAGTAAACTTGGT
CTGACAGTTACCAATGCTTAATCAGTGAGGCACCTATCTCAGCGATCTGTCTATTTCGTTCATCCATAGT
TGCCTGACTCCCCGTCGTGTAGATAACTACGATACGGGAGGGCTTACCATCTGGCCCCAGTGCTGCAATG
ATACCGCGAGACCCACGCTCACCGGCTCCAGATTTATCAGCAATAAACCAGCCAGCCGGAAGGGCCGAGC
GCAGAAGTGGTCCTGCAACTTTATCCGCCTCCATCCAGTCTATTAATTGTTGCCGGGAAGCTAGAGTAAG
TAGTTCGCCAGTTAATAGTTTGCGCAACGTTGTTGCCATTGCTACAGGCATCGTGGTGTCACGCTCGTCG
TTTGGTATGGCTTCATTCAGCTCCGGTTCCCAACGATCAAGGCGAGTTACATGATCCCCCATGTTGTGCA
AAAAAGCGGTTAGCTCCTTCGGTCCTCCGATCGTTGTCAGAAGTAAGTTGGCCGCAGTGTTATCACTCAT
GGTTATGGCAGCACTGCATAATTCTCTTACTGTCATGCCATCCGTAAGATGCTTTTCTGTGACTGGTGAG
TACTCAACCAAGTCATTCTGAGAATAGTGTATGCGGCGACCGAGTTGCTCTTGCCCGGCGTCAATACGGG
ATAATACCGCGCCACATAGCAGAACTTTAAAAGTGCTCATCATTGGAAAACGTTCTTCGGGGCGAAAACT
CTCAAGGATCTTACCGCTGTTGAGATCCAGTTCGATGTAACCCACTCGTGCACCCAACTGATCTTCAGCA
TCTTTTACTTTCACCAGCGTTTCTGGGTGAGCAAAAACAGGAAGGCAAAATGCCGCAAAAAAGGGAATAA
GGGCGACACGGAAATGTTGAATACTCATACTCTTCCTTTTTCAATATTATTGAAGCATTTATCAGGGTTA
TTGTCTCATGAGCGGATACATATTTGAATGTATTTAGAAAAATAAACAAATAGGGGTTCCGCGCACATTT
CCCCGAAAAGTGCCACCTGACGTCGACGGATCGGGAGATCTCCCGATCCCCTATGGTGCACTCTCAGTAC
AATCTGCTCTGATGCCGCATAGTTAAGCCAGTATCTGCTCCCTGCTTGTGTGTTGGAGGTCGCTGAGTAG
TGCGCGAGCAAAATTTAAGCTACAACAAGGCAAGGCTTGACCGACAATTGCATGAAGAATCTGCTTAGGG
TTAGGCGTTTTGCGCTGCTTCGCGATGTACGGGCCAGATATACGCGTT
